Addgene plasmid #175886: pDL64
Purpose: pENTRY for Gateway LR reaction
Depositing lab: Nemo Peeters. Depositing organization: CNRS UMR 2594, INRA UMR 0441, Laboratoire des Interactions Plantes Micro-organismes (LIPM). Publication: An NLR integrated domain toolkit to identify plant pathogen effector targets. Landry D, Mila I, Sabbagh CRR, Zaffuto M, Pouzet C, Tremousaygue D, Dabos P, Deslandes L, Peeters N. Plant J. 2023 Sep;115(5):1443-1457. doi: 10.1111/tpj.16331. Epub 2023 Jul 24. PubMed 37248633.
Backbone
  Vector backbone: pDONOR207
  Vector type: pENTRY clone
Growth in bacteria
  Bacterial resistance: Gentamicin, 10 μg/mL
  Growth temperature: 37°C
  Growth strain: DH5alpha
  Copy number: High Copy
Gene/Insert
  Gene/Insert name: ID#8
  Species: A. thaliana (mustard weed)
  Cloning method: Gateway Cloning
  Sequencing primers: 5′ n/a
Terms and licenses: Academic/Nonprofit Terms; Industry Terms: Not Available to Industry
Depositor comments: Please visit https://www.biorxiv.org/content/10.1101/2021.08.23.457316v2 for bioRxiv preprint.
How to cite: pDL64 was a gift from Nemo Peeters (Addgene plasmid # 175886 ; http://n2t.net/addgene:175886 ; RRID:Addgene_175886)
