[The description below was written by a language model from this plasmid's Addgene catalogue record and pLannotate feature annotations shown in this document.]
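Description:
pDL64 is a Gateway entry clone built on the pDONR207 donor backbone (written "pDONOR207" in the record), intended as the substrate for LR recombination into destination vectors. It is a roughly 5.4 kb high-copy plasmid that replicates in E. coli from a ColE1/pUC-type origin and is selected with gentamicin. Resistance comes from the aacC1 gentamicin acetyltransferase gene, driven by the class 1 integron Pc promoter. The annotation also picks up two fragments of a kanamycin resistance gene flanking the gentamicin cassette. These appear to be disrupted remnants of the backbone rather than a working marker, and the catalogue lists only gentamicin for selection. The rrnB T1 and T2 terminators lie upstream of the cloning site, where they insulate the insert from read-through transcription originating in the vector.

The payload, named ID#8, is from Arabidopsis thaliana and sits between attL1 and attL2. The feature table identifies most of it as a fragment of WRKY19, a W-box-binding WRKY transcription factor that may also act as a disease resistance protein with kinase activity. The annotated match begins several hundred bases after attL1, so part of the insert is not assigned to any feature. The name and the associated publication suggest that the insert is one of a collection of NLR "integrated domains" assembled to find plant targets of pathogen effectors, though the record does not give the exact domain boundaries. No promoter, tag or reporter is annotated, as is usual for an entry clone. Expression elements and any fusion partners would be supplied by the destination vector, since LR Clonase transfers the attL-flanked fragment directionally into it.
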