Features (pLannotate 1.2.2; 11 found; start..end, strand, type, name):
     28..127     +  protein_bind   attL1: mutant version of attL; recombination site for the Gateway® LR reaction LR Clonase™
    517..2145    +  CDS            WRKY19 (fragment): WRK19_ARATH - Experimental evidence at protein level: Swiss-Prot protein existence level 1. Transcription factor. Interacts specifically with the W box (5'-(T)TGAC[CT]-3'), a frequently occurring elicitor-responsive cis- acting element. May act also as a disease resistance protein with a serine/threonine-protein kinase activity (By similarity). From Arabidopsis thaliana (Mouse-ear cress).
   2140..2239    -  protein_bind   attL2: mutant version of attL; recombination site for the Gateway® LR reaction LR Clonase™
   2362..2988    +  CDS            KanR (fragment): aminoglycoside phosphotransferase; aph(3')-Ia; confers resistance to kanamycin in bacteria or G418 (Geneticin®) in eukaryotes
   3022..3555    -  CDS            GmR: gentamycin acetyltransferase; aacC1; confers resistance to gentamycin
   3744..3772    -  promoter       Pc promoter: intI1 (promoter lies within the coding sequence); class 1 integron promoter
   3750..4097    -  CDS            YPR2_ECOLX (fragment): Protein predicted: Swiss-Prot protein existence level 4. From Escherichia coli.
   4102..4286    +  CDS            KanR (fragment): aminoglycoside phosphotransferase; aph(3')-Ia; confers resistance to kanamycin in bacteria or G418 (Geneticin®) in eukaryotes
   4429..5017    +  rep_origin     ori: high-copy-number ColE1/pMB1/pBR322/pUC origin of replication
   5152..5179    -  terminator     rrnB T2 terminator: transcription terminator T2 from the E. coli rrnB gene
   5311..5354    +  terminator     rrnB T1 terminator: Escherichia coli rrnB; transcription terminator T1 from the E. coli rrnB gene
>Addgene plasmid #175886 | pDL64 | addgene full sequence | sequence record 375478 | Addgene NGS Result
GTTAACGCTAGCATGGATCTCGGGCCCCAAATAATGATTTTATTTTGACTGATAGTGACCTGTTCGTTGC
AACAAATTGATGAGCAATGCTTTTTTATAATGCCAACTTTGTACAAAAAAGCAGGCTTCGAAGGAGATAG
AACCATGGATTTTTGTATAGCTCATGGAGGTGGTCGAAGATGCAACCATGAAGATTGCACACGATCTGCT
TGGGGAAGAACAGAATTCTGTGTCAAGCACGGTGGAGGAGCGAGATGCAAAACATACGGCTGCGGAAAAA
GCGCTAGTGGTCCTTTGCCATTCTGCCGAGCCCATGGTGGTGGTAAAAAATGCAGCCATGAAGATTGCAC
AGGATTTGCTAGGGGAAGATCAGGACTCTGTCTCATGCACGGTGGGGGAAAGAGATGCCAAAGAGAGAAC
TGCACTAAAAGCGCTGAAGGTCTTTCGGGACTCTGCATATCCCATGGTGGTGGTCGGCGATGTCAATCTA
TTGGATGCACAAAAGGAGCGAAAGGGAGCAAAATGTTCTGCAAAGCATGCATAACTAAAAGGCCTCTAAC
GATTGATGGAGGAGGAAATATGGGAGGGGTAACAACAGGTGATGCCTTGAACTATCTCAAAGCTGTGAAG
GACAAGTTTGAAGACAGTGAGAAATATGACACTTTCCTTGAAGTCTTGAATGACTGTAAACATCAGGGAG
TTGACACTAGTGGCGTCATAGCCAGATTAAAAGATTTGTTCAAGGGCCATGACGACTTACTTTTGGGTTT
TAATACCTACTTGTCAAAGGAGTACCAAATAACCATTCTGCCCGAGGATGATTTCCCTATCGATTTTCTT
GACAAGGTTGAGGGACCTTATGAAATGACATATCAGCAAGCTCAAACAGTTCAAGCCAATGCCAATATGC
AACCTCAAACTGAGTACCCTTCTTCCTCTGCGGTTCAATCATTTTCATCGGGTCAACCTCAGATCCCCAC
CTCAGCTCCGGATTCTTCACTACTAGCTAAAAGTAATACCTCAGGTATAACTATCATCGAGCACATGTCA
CAACAGCCTCTAAATGTTGACAAACAAGTTAATGATGGCTATAACTGGCAAAAGTATGGGCAAAAGAAAG
TTAAAGGCAGCAAGTTTCCTCTAAGCTATTACAAGTGCACATATCTAGGATGTCCTTCCAAGAGGAAGGT
TGAGAGATCTCTTGATGGACAAGTAGCAGAAATCGTCTACAAAGATCGACACAATCACGAACCTCCTAAC
CAAGGAAAAGATGGTAGCACCACATATCTAAGTGGGAGTTCGACACACATCAATTGCATGAGCTCTGAAT
TGACAGCATCACAGTTTAGCTCCAACAAGACTAAGATAGAGCAACAGGAAGCAGCAAGTCTAGCTACGAC
AATAGAGTACATGTCTGAGGCAAGTGACAATGAAGAAGACAGTAATGGAGAAACTAGTGAGGGAGAGAAA
GATGAAGACGAGCCTGAACCAAAGAGAAGAATTACAGAAGTTCAGGTTTCGGAACTAGCTGATGCTTCAG
ATAGAACCGTGAGAGAGCCTAGGGTTATTTTCCAAACAACGAGTGAAGTTGATAATTTAGATGATGGATA
TAGGTGGCGGAAATATGGACAGAAAGTTGTTAAAGGGAATCCTTATCCAAGGTTTTCCTCCTCTAAAGAT
TATGATGTCGTAATCAGATACGGAAGAGCAGATATAAGCAATGAGGATTTCATTAGCCATCTTCGTGCTT
CCCTCTGCCGGAGAGGGATTTCTGTCTATGAAAAATTTAATGAAGTGGATGCACTTCCAAAATGTAGGGT
TTTGATTATAGTATTAACAAGCACATATGTCCCTTCGAACCTCTTAAACATTCTTGAACACCAACATACA
GAGGATCGAGTGGTTTATCCAATTTTCTACAGACTATCACCATATGATTTTGTCTGTAACAGCAAGAATT
ATGAGAGATTTTATCTCCAAGATGAGCCAAAAAAATGGCAAGCTGCTTTGAAGGAAATAACTCAGATGCC
TGGCTACACATTGACAGATAAGTCTGAATCTGAACTTATAGATGAGATTGTAAGAGATGCTTTAAAGGTG
CTATGTTCTGCTGATAAGGTGAACATGATTGGGATGGAGACCCAGCTTTCTTGTACAAAGTTGGCATTAT
AAGAAAGCATTGCTTATCAATTTGTTGCAACGAACAGGTCACTATCAGTCAAAATAAAATCATTATTTGC
CATCCAGCTGCAGCTCTGGCCCGTGTCTCAAAATCTCTGATGTTACATTGCACAAGATAAAAATATATCA
TCATGAACAATAAAACTGTCTGCTTACATAAACAGTAATACAAGGGGTGTTATGAGCCATATTCAACGGG
AAACGTCGAGGCCGCGATTAAATTCCAACATGGATGCTGATTTATATGGGTATAAATGGGCTCGCGATAA
TGTCGGGCAATCAGGTGCGACAATCTATCGCTTGTATGGGAAGCCCGATGCGCCAGAGTTGTTTCTGAAA
CATGGCAAAGGTAGCGTTGCCAATGATGTTACAGATGAGATGGTCAGACTAAACTGGCTGACGGAATTTA
TGCCTCTTCCGACCATCAAGCATTTTATCCGTACTCCTGATGATGCATGGTTACTCACCACTGCGATCCC
CGGAAAAACAGCATTCCAGGTATTAGAAGAATATCCTGATTCAGGTGAAAATATTGTTGATGCGCTGGCA
GTGTTCCTGCGCCGGTTGCATTCGATTCCTGTTTGTAATTGTCCTTTTAACAGCGATCGCGTATTTCGTC
TCGCTCAGGCGCAATCACGAATGAATAACGGTTTGGTTGATGCGAGTGATTTTGATGACGAGCGTAATGG
CTGGCCTGTTGAACAAGTCTGGAAAGAAATGCATAAACTTTTGCCATTCTCACCGGATTCAGTCGTCACT
CATGGTGATTTCTCACTTGATAACCTTATTTTTGACGAGGGGAAATTAGGCCGGGAAGCCGATCTCGGCT
TGAACGAATTGTTAGGTGGCGGTACTTGGGTCGATATCAAAGTGCATCACTTCTTCCCGTATGCCCAACT
TTGTATAGAGAGCCACTGCGGGATCGTCACCGTAATCTGCTTGCACGTAGATCACATAAGCACCAAGCGC
GTTGGCCTCATGCTTGAGGAGATTGATGAGCGCGGTGGCAATGCCCTGCCTCCGGTGCTCGCCGGAGACT
GCGAGATCATAGATATAGATCTCACTACGCGGCTGCTCAAACTTGGGCAGAACGTAAGCCGCGAGAGCGC
CAACAACCGCTTCTTGGTCGAAGGCAGCAAGCGCGATGAATGTCTTACTACGGAGCAAGTTCCCGAGGTA
ATCGGAGTCCGGCTGATGTTGGGAGTAGGTGGCTACGTCTCCGAACTCACGACCGAAAAGATCAAGAGCA
GCCCGCATGGATTTGACTTGGTCAGGGCCGAGCCTACATGTGCGAATGATGCCCATACTTGAGCCACCTA
ACTTTGTTTTAGGGCGACTGCCCTGCTGCGTAACATCGTTGCTGCTGCGTAACATCGTTGCTGCTCCATA
ACATCAAACATCGACCCACGGCGTAACGCGCTTGCTGCTTGGATGCCCGAGGCATAGACTGTACAAAAAA
ACAGTCATAACAAGCCATGAAAACCGCCACTGCGCCGTTACCACCGCTGCGTTCGGTCAAGGTTCTGGAC
CAGTTGCGTGAGCGCATACGCTACTTGCATTACAGTTTACGAACCGAACAGGCTTATGTCAACTGGGTTC
GTGCCTTCATCCGTTTCCACGGTGTGCGTCACCCGGCAACCTTGGGCAGCAGCGAAGTCGAGGCATTTCT
GTCCTGGCTGGCGAACGAGCGCAAGGTTTCGGTCTCCACGCATCGTCAGGCATTGGCGGCCTTGCTGTTC
TTCTACGGCAAGGTGCTGTGCACGGATCTGCCCTGGCTTCAGGAGATCGGAAGACCTCGGCCGTCGCGGC
GCTTGCCGGTGGTGCTGACCCCGGATGAAGTGGTTCGCATCCTCGGTTTTCTGGAAGGCGAGCATCGTTT
GTTCGCCCAGGACTCTAGCTATAGTTCTAGTGGTTGGCTACTAATAGGTTGTATTGATGTTGGACGAGTC
GGAATCGCAGACCGATACCAGGATCTTGCCATCCTATGGAACTGCCTCGGTGAGTTTTCTCCTTCATTAC
AGAAACGGCTTTTTCAAAAATATGGTATTGATAATCCTGATATGAATAAATTGCAGTTTCATTTGATGCT
CGATGAGTTTTTCTAATCAGAATTGGTTAATTGGTTGTAACACTGGCAGAGCATTACGCTGACTTGACGG
GACGGCGCAAGCTCATGACCAAAATCCCTTAACGTGAGTTTTCGTTCCACTGAGCGTCAGACCCCGTAGA
AAAGATCAAAGGATCTTCTTGAGATCCTTTTTTTCTGCGCGTAATCTGCTGCTTGCAAACAAAAAAACCA
CCGCTACCAGCGGTGGTTTGTTTGCCGGATCAAGAGCTACCAACTCTTTTTCCGAAGGTAACTGGCTTCA
GCAGAGCGCAGATACCAAATACTGTTCTTCTAGTGTAGCCGTAGTTAGGCCACCACTTCAAGAACTCTGT
AGCACCGCCTACATACCTCGCTCTGCTAATCCTGTTACCAGTGGCTGCTGCCAGTGGCGATAAGTCGTGT
CTTACCGGGTTGGACTCAAGACGATAGTTACCGGATAAGGCGCAGCGGTCGGGCTGAACGGGGGGTTCGT
GCACACAGCCCAGCTTGGAGCGAACGACCTACACCGAACTGAGATACCTACAGCGTGAGCTATGAGAAAG
CGCCACGCTTCCCGAAGGGAGAAAGGCGGACAGGTATCCGGTAAGCGGCAGGGTCGGAACAGGAGAGCGC
ACGAGGGAGCTTCCAGGGGGAAACGCCTGGTATCTTTATAGTCCTGTCGGGTTTCGCCACCTCTGACTTG
AGCGTCGATTTTTGTGATGCTCGTCAGGGGGGCGGAGCCTATGGAAAAACGCCAGCAACGCGGCCTTTTT
ACGGTTCCTGGCCTTTTGCTGGCCTTTTGCTCACATGTTCTTTCCTGCGTTATCCCCTGATTCTGTGGAT
AACCGTATTACCGCTAGCCAGGAAGAGTTTGTAGAAACGCAAAAAGGCCATCCGTCAGGATGGCCTTCTG
CTTAGTTTGATGCCTGGCAGTTTATGGCGGGCGTCCTGCCCGCCACCCTCCGGGCCGTTGCTTCACAACG
TTCAAATCCGCTCCCGGCGGATTTGTCCTACTCAGGAGAGCGTTCACCGACAAACAACAGATAAAACGAA
AGGCCCAGTCTTCCGACTGAGCCTTTCGTTTTATTTGATGCCTGGCAGTTCCCTACTCTCGC
